>Addgene plasmid #123344 | pcDNA3-Venus-cpVenus-FLARE-CKAR(T/A) | addgene full sequence | sequence record 307096 | Addgene NGS Result
GACGGATCGGGAGATCTCCCGATCCCCTATGGTGCACTCTCAGTACAATCTGCTCTGATGCCGCATAGTT
AAGCCAGTATCTGCTCCCTGCTTGTGTGTTGGAGGTCGCTGAGTAGTGCGCGAGCAAAATTTAAGCTACA
ACAAGGCAAGGCTTGACCGACAATTGCATGAAGAATCTGCTTAGGGTTAGGCGTTTTGCGCTGCTTCGCG
ATGTACGGGCCAGATATACGCGTTGACATTGATTATTGACTAGTTATTAATAGTAATCAATTACGGGGTC
ATTAGTTCATAGCCCATATATGGAGTTCCGCGTTACATAACTTACGGTAAATGGCCCGCCTGGCTGACCG
CCCAACGACCCCCGCCCATTGACGTCAATAATGACGTATGTTCCCATAGTAACGCCAATAGGGACTTTCC
ATTGACGTCAATGGGTGGAGTATTTACGGTAAACTGCCCACTTGGCAGTACATCAAGTGTATCATATGCC
AAGTACGCCCCCTATTGACGTCAATGACGGTAAATGGCCCGCCTGGCATTATGCCCAGTACATGACCTTA
TGGGACTTTCCTACTTGGCAGTACATCTACGTATTAGTCATCGCTATTACCATGGTGATGCGGTTTTGGC
AGTACATCAATGGGCGTGGATAGCGGTTTGACTCACGGGGATTTCCAAGTCTCCACCCCATTGACGTCAA
TGGGAGTTTGTTTTGGCACCAAAATCAACGGGACTTTCCAAAATGTCGTAACAACTCCGCCCCATTGACG
CAAATGGGCGGTAGGCGTGTACGGTGGGAGGTCTATATAAGCAGAGCTCTCTGGCTAACTAGAGAACCCA
CTGCTTACTGGCTTATCGAAATTAATACGACTCACTATAGGGAGACCCAAGCTTGCGGCCGCCACCATGG
TGCGGGGTTCTCATCATCATCATCATCATGGTATGGCTAGCATGACTGGTGGACAGCAAATGGGTCGGGA
TCTGTACGACGATGACGATAAGGATCCCATGGTGAGCAAGGGCGAGGAGCTGTTCACCGGGGTGGTGCCC
ATCCTGGTCGAGCTGGACGGCGACGTAAACGGCCACAAGTTCAGCGTGTCCGGCGAGGGCGAGGGCGATG
CCACCTACGGCAAGCTGACCCTGAAGCTGATCTGCACCACCGGCAAGCTGCCCGTGCCCTGGCCCACCCT
CGTGACCACCCTGGGCTACGGCCTGCAGTGCTTCGCCCGCTACCCCGACCACATGAAGCAGCACGACTTC
TTCAAGTCCGCCATGCCCGAAGGCTACGTCCAGGAGCGCACCATCTTCTTCAAGGACGACGGCAACTACA
AGACCCGCGCCGAGGTGAAGTTCGAGGGCGACACCCTGGTGAACCGCATCGAGCTGAAGGGCATCGACTT
CAAGGAGGACGGCAACATCCTGGGGCACAAGCTGGAGTACAACTACAACAGCCACAACGTCTATATCACC
GCCGACAAGCAGAAGAACGGCATCAAGGCCAACTTCAAGATCCGCCACAACATCGAGGACGGCGGCGTGC
AGCTCGCCGACCACTACCAGCAGAACACCCCCATCGGCGACGGCCCCGTGCTGCTGCCCGACAACCACTA
CCTGAGCTACCAGTCCAAGCTGAGCAAAGACCCCAACGAGAAGCGCGATCACATGGTCCTGCTGGAGTTC
GTGACCGCCGCCGGGATCACTCTCGGCATGGACGAGCTGTACAAGCGCATGCATAAGTTTTCTCAAGAAC
AGATCGGCGAAAACATTGTGTGCAGGGTCATTTGTACCACGGGTCAAATTCCCATCCGAGATTTGTCAGC
TGATATTTCACAAGTGCTTAAGGAAAAACGATCCATAAAGAAAGTTTGGACATTTGGTAGAAACCCAGCC
TGTGACTATCATTTAGGAAACATTTCAAGACTGTCAAATAAGCATTTCCAAATACTACTAGGAGAAGACG
GTAACCTTTTATTGAATGACATTTCCACTAATGGGACCTGGTTAAATGGGCAAAAAGTCGAGAAGAACAG
CAATCAGTTACTGTCTCAAGGTGATGAAATAACCGTTGGTGTAGGCGTGGAATCAGATATTTTATCTCTG
GTCATTTTCATAAACGACAAATTTAAGCAGTGCCTCGAGCAGAACAAAGTTGATCGCTCTGCAGGTAAGC
CAGGCAGCGGCGAGGGCAGCACCAAGGGCCGATTCAGAAGATTCCAGGCTTTGAAGGACAAGGCTAAGGC
CGGCGGCACCGGCGGCAGCGAGCTCATGGGCGGCGTGCAGCTCGCCGACCACTACCAGCAGAACACCCCC
ATCGGCGACGGCCCCGTGCTGCTGCCCGACAACCACTACCTGAGCTACCAGTCCAAGCTGAGCAAAGACC
CCAACGAGAAGCGCGATCACATGGTCCTGCTGGAGTTCGTGACCGCCGCCGGGATCACTCTCGGCATGGA
CGAGCTGTACAAGGGAGGTACCGGTGGATCTATGGTGAGCAAGGGCGAGGAGCTGTTCACCGGGGTGGTG
CCCATCCTGGTCGAGCTGGACGGCGACGTAAACGGCCACAAGTTCAGCGTGTCCGGCGAGGGCGAGGGCG
ATGCCACCTACGGCAAGCTGACCCTGAAGCTGATCTGCACCACCGGCAAGCTGCCCGTGCCCTGGCCCAC
CCTCGTGACCACCCTGGGCTACGGCCTTCAGTGCTTCGCCCGCTACCCCGACCACATGAAGCAGCACGAC
TTCTTCAAGTCCGCCATGCCCGAAGGCTACGTCCAGGAGCGCACCATCTTCTTCAAGGACGACGGCAACT
ACAAGACCCGCGCCGAGGTGAAGTTCGAGGGCGACACCCTGGTGAACCGCATCGAGCTGAAGGGCATCGA
CTTCAAGGAGGACGGCAACATCCTGGGGCACAAGCTGGAGTACAACTACAACAGCCACAACGTCTATATC
ACCGCCGACAAGCAGAAGAACGGCATCAAGGCCAACTTCAAGATCCGCCACAACATCGAGTAAGAATTCT
GCAGATATCCATCACACTGGCGGCCGCTCGAGCATGCATCTAGAGGGCCCTATTCTATAGTGTCACCTAA
ATGCTAGAGCTCGCTGATCAGCCTCGACTGTGCCTTCTAGTTGCCAGCCATCTGTTGTTTGCCCCTCCCC
CGTGCCTTCCTTGACCCTGGAAGGTGCCACTCCCACTGTCCTTTCCTAATAAAATGAGGAAATTGCATCG
CATTGTCTGAGTAGGTGTCATTCTATTCTGGGGGGTGGGGTGGGGCAGGACAGCAAGGGGGAGGATTGGG
AAGACAATAGCAGGCATGCTGGGGATGCGGTGGGCTCTATGGCTTCTGAGGCGGAAAGAACCAGCTGGGG
CTCTAGGGGGTATCCCC
[124 nt withheld, positions 3378-3501]
C
[91 nt withheld, positions 3503-3593]
A
[49 nt withheld, positions 3595-3643]
CCTTTGACGTTGGAGTCCACGTTCTTT
[37 nt withheld, positions 3671-3707]
ACCCTATCTCGGTCTATTCTTTTGATTTATAAGGGATTTTGCCGATTTCGGCCTATTGGTTAAAAAATGA
GCTGATTTAACAAAAATTTAACGCGAATTAATTCTGTGGAATGTGTGTCAGTTAGGGTGTGGAAAGTCCC
CAGGCTCCCCAGCAGGCAGAAGTATGCAAAGCATGCATCTCAATTAGTCAGCAACCAGGTGTGGAAAGTC
CCCAGGCTCCCCAGCAGGCAGAAGTATGCAAAGCATGCATCTCAATTAGTCAGCAACCATAGTCCCGCCC
CTAACTCCGCCCATCCCGCCCCTAACTCCGCCCAGTTCCGCCCATTCTCCGCCCCATGGCTGACTAATTT
TTTTTATTTATGCAGAGGCCGAGGCCGCCTCTGCCTCTGAGCTATTCCAGAAGTAGTGAGGAGGCTTTTT
TGGAGGCCTAGGCTTTTGCAAAAAGCTCCCGGGAGCTTGTATATCCATTTTCGGATCTGATCAAGAGACA
GGATGAGGATCGTTTCGCATGATTGAACAAGATGGATTGCACGCAGGTTCTCCGGCCGCTTGGGTGGAGA
GGCTATTCGGCTATGACTGGGCACAACAGACAATCGGCTGCTCTGATGCCGCCGTGTTCCGGCTGTCAGC
GCAGGGGCGCCCGGTTCTTTTTGTCAAGACCGACCTGTCCGGTGCCCTGAATGAACTGCAGGACGAGGCA
GCGCGGCTATCGTGGCTGGCCACGACGGGCGTTCCTTGCGCAGCTGTGCTCGACGTTGTCACTGAAGCGG
GAAGGGACTGGCTGCTATTGGGCGAAGTGCCGGGGCAGGATCTCCTGTCATCTCACCTTGCTCCTGCCGA
GAAAGTATCCATCATGGCTGATGCAATGCGGCGGCTGCATACGCTTGATCCGGCTACCTGCCCATTCGAC
CACCAAGCGAAACATCGCATCGAGCGAGCACGTACTCGGATGGAAGCCGGTCTTGTCGATCAGGATGATC
TGGACGAAGAGCATCAGGGGCTCGCGCCAGCCGAACTGTTCGCCAGGCTCAAGGCGCGCATGCCCGACGG
CGAGGATCTCGTCGTGACCCATGGCGATGCCTGCTTGCCGAATATCATGGTGGAAAATGGCCGCTTTTCT
GGATTCATCGACTGTGGCCGGCTGGGTGTGGCGGACCGCTATCAGGACATAGCGTTGGCTACCCGTGATA
TTGCTGAAGAGCTTGGCGGCGAATGGGCTGACCGCTTCCTCGTGCTTTACGGTATCGCCGCTCCCGATTC
GCAGCGCATCGCCTTCTATCGCCTTCTTGACGAGTTCTTCTGAGCGGGACTCTGGGGTTCGAAATGACCG
ACCAAGCGACGCCCAACCTGCCATCACGAGATTTCGATTCCACCGCCGCCTTCTATGAAAGGTTGGGCTT
CGGAATCGTTTTCCGGGACGCCGGCTGGATGATCCTCCAGCGCGGGGATCTCATGCTGGAGTTCTTCGCC
CACCCCAACTTGTTTATTGCAGCTTATAATGGTTACAAATAAAGCAATAGCATCACAAATTTCACAAATA
AAGCATTTTTTTCACTGCATTCTAGTTGTGGTTTGTCCAAACTCATCAATGTATCTTATCATGTCTGTAT
ACCGTCGACCTCTAGCTAGAGCTTGGCGTAATCATGGTCATAGCTGTTTCCTGTGTGAAATTGTTATCCG
CTCACAATTCCACACAACATACGAGCCGGAAGCATAAAGTGTAAAGCCTGGGGTGCCTAATGAGTGAGCT
AACTCACATTAATTGCGTTGCGCTCACTGCCCGCTTTCCAGTCGGGAAACCTGTCGTGCCAGCTGCATTA
ATGAATCGGCCAACGCGCGGGGAGAGGCGGTTTGCGTATTGGGCGCTCTTCCGCTTCCTCGCTCACTGAC
TCGCTGCGCTCGGTCGTTCGGCTGCGGCGAGCGGTATCAGCTCACTCAAAGGCGGTAATACGGTTATCCA
CAGAATCAGGGGATAACGCAGGAAAGAACATGTGAGCAAAAGGCCAGCAAAAGGCCAGGAACCGTAAAAA
GGCCGCGTTGCTGGCGTTTTTCCATAGGCTCCGCCCCCCTGACGAGCATCACAAAAATCGACGCTCAAGT
CAGAGGTGGCGAAACCCGACAGGACTATAAAGATACCAGGCGTTTCCCCCTGGAAGCTCCCTCGTGCGCT
CTCCTGTTCCGACCCTGCCGCTTACCGGATACCTGTCCGCCTTTCTCCCTTCGGGAAGCGTGGCGCTTTC
TCATAGCTCACGCTGTAGGTATCTCAGTTCGGTGTAGGTCGTTCGCTCCAAGCTGGGCTGTGTGCACGAA
CCCCCCGTTCAGCCCGACCGCTGCGCCTTATCCGGTAACTATCGTCTTGAGTCCAACCCGGTAAGACACG
ACTTATCGCCACTGGCAGCAGCCACTGGTAACAGGATTAGCAGAGCGAGGTATGTAGGCGGTGCTACAGA
GTTCTTGAAGTGGTGGCCTAACTACGGCTACACTAGAAGAACAGTATTTGGTATCTGCGCTCTGCTGAAG
CCAGTTACCTTCGGAAAAAGAGTTGGTAGCTCTTGATCCGGCAAACAAACCACCGCTGGTAGCGGTGGTT
TTTTTGTTTGCAAGCAGCAGATTACGCGCAGAAAAAAAGGATCTCAAGAAGATCCTTTGATCTTTTCTAC
GGGGTCTGACGCTCAGTGGAACGAAAACTCACGTTAAGGGATTTTGGTCATGAGATTATCAAAAAGGATC
TTCACCTAGATCCTTTTAAATTAAAAATGAAGTTTTAAATCAATCTAAAGTATATATGAGTAAACTTGGT
CTGACAGTTACCAATGCTTAATCAGTGAGGCACCTATCTCAGCGATCTGTCTATTTCGTTCATCCATAGT
TGCCTGACTCCCCGTCGTGTAGATAACTACGATACGGGAGGGCTTACCATCTGGCCCCAGTGCTGCAATG
ATACCGCGAGACCCACGCTCACCGGCTCCAGATTTATCAGCAATAAACCAGCCAGCCGGAAGGGCCGAGC
GCAGAAGTGGTCCTGCAACTTTATCCGCCTCCATCCAGTCTATTAATTGTTGCCGGGAAGCTAGAGTAAG
TAGTTCGCCAGTTAATAGTTTGCGCAACGTTGTTGCCATTGCTACAGGCATCGTGGTGTCACGCTCGTCG
TTTGGTATGGCTTCATTCAGCTCCGGTTCCCAACGATCAAGGCGAGTTACATGATCCCCCATGTTGTGCA
AAAAAGCGGTTAGCTCCTTCGGTCCTCCGATCGTTGTCAGAAGTAAGTTGGCCGCAGTGTTATCACTCAT
GGTTATGGCAGCACTGCATAATTCTCTTACTGTCATGCCATCCGTAAGATGCTTTTCTGTGACTGGTGAG
TACTCAACCAAGTCATTCTGAGAATAGTGTATGCGGCGACCGAGTTGCTCTTGCCCGGCGTCAATACGGG
ATAATACCGCGCCACATAGCAGAACTTTAAAAGTGCTCATCATTGGAAAACGTTCTTCGGGGCGAAAACT
CTCAAGGATCTTACCGCTGTTGAGATCCAGTTCGATGTAACCCACTCGTGCACCCAACTGATCTTCAGCA
TCTTTTACTTTCACCAGCGTTTCTGGGTGAGCAAAAACAGGAAGGCAAAATGCCGCAAAAAAGGGAATAA
GGGCGACACGGAAATGTTGAATACTCATACTCTTCCTTTTTCAATATTATTGAAGCATTTATCAGGGTTA
TTGTCTCATGAGCGGATACATATTTGAATGTATTTAGAAAAATAAACAAATAGGGGTTCCGCGCACATTT
CCCCGAAAAGTGCCACCTGACGTC
Features (pLannotate 1.2.2; 26 found; start..end, strand, type, name):
     28..80      -  misc_feature   bom (fragment): basis of mobility region from pBR322
    235..614     +  enhancer       CMV enhancer: human cytomegalovirus immediate early enhancer
    615..818     +  promoter       CMV promoter: human cytomegalovirus (CMV) immediate early promoter
    814..847     +  LTR            5' LTR (truncated) (fragment): truncated 5' long terminal repeat (LTR) from HIV-1
    863..881     +  promoter       T7 promoter: promoter for bacteriophage T7 RNA polymerase
    922..942     +  CDS            capTEV™ (fragment): composite tag for in vivo biotinylation, TEV protease cleavage, and 6xHis tagging
    943..975     +  CDS            T7 tag (gene 10 leader): leader peptide from bacteriophage T7 gene 10 promotes efficient translation in E. coli
    979..1002    +  CDS            Xpress™ tag: Xpress™ epitope tag, including an enterokinase recognition and cleavage site
   1009..1725    +  CDS            mVenus: mVenus is a basic (constitutively fluorescent) yellow fluorescent protein published in 2006, derived from Aequorea victoria. It is reported to be a rapidly-maturing monomer with moderate acid sensitivity.
   1735..2157    +  CDS            RAD53 (fragment): RAD53_YEAST - Also known as MEC2, SAD1, SPK1. Experimental evidence at protein level: Swiss-Prot protein existence level 1. Controls S-phase checkpoint as well as G1 and G2 DNA damage checkpoints. Phosphorylates proteins on serine, threonine, and tyrosine. Prevents entry into anaphase and mitotic exit after DNA damage via regulation of the Polo kinase CDC5. Seems to be involved in the phosphorylation of RPH1. From Saccharomyces cerevisiae (strain ATCC 204508 / S288c) (Baker's yeast).
   2269..3000    +  CDS            cp173Venus: circularly permuted form of the Venus yellow fluorescent protein (Nagai et al., 2004) efficient FRET acceptor for CFP
   3064..3082    -  promoter       SP6 promoter: promoter for bacteriophage SP6 RNA polymerase
   3108..3332    +  polyA_signal   bGH poly(A) signal: bovine growth hormone polyadenylation signal
   3336..3357    +  promoter       SV40 promoter (fragment): SV40 enhancer and early promoter
   3378..3806    +  rep_origin     f1 ori (sequence partly withheld): f1 bacteriophage origin of replication; arrow indicates direction of (+) strand synthesis
   3820..4149    +  promoter       SV40 promoter: SV40 enhancer and early promoter
   4216..5007    +  CDS            neo: KKA2_KLEPN - Also known as kan, nptII. Experimental evidence at protein level: Swiss-Prot protein existence level 1. Resistance to kanamycin, neomycin, paromomycin, ribostamycin, butirosin and gentamicin B. From Klebsiella pneumoniae.
   5031..5189    +  CDS            ble (fragment): BLE_KLEPN - Experimental evidence at protein level: Swiss-Prot protein existence level 1. Binding protein with a strong affinity to the bleomycin family of antibiotics. Binds to CL990; an antimitotic-antibiotic compound. From Klebsiella pneumoniae.
   5184..5305    +  polyA_signal   SV40 poly(A) signal: SV40 polyadenylation signal
   5378..5394    -  protein_bind   lac operator: The lac repressor binds to the lac operator to inhibit transcription in E. coli. This inhibition can be relieved by adding lactose or isopropyl-β-D-thiogalactopyranoside (IPTG). lac repressor encoded by lacI
   5402..5432    -  promoter       lac promoter: promoter for the E. coli lac operon
   5447..5468    -  protein_bind   CAP binding site: CAP binding activates transcription in the presence of cAMP. E. coli catabolite activator protein
   5481..5573    -  CDS            lacI (fragment): lac repressor; lacI; The lac repressor binds to the lac operator to inhibit transcription in E. coli. This inhibition can be relieved by adding lactose or isopropyl-β-D-thiogalactopyranoside (IPTG).
   5756..6344    -  rep_origin     ori: high-copy-number ColE1/pMB1/pBR322/pUC origin of replication
   6515..7375    -  CDS            AmpR: β-lactamase; bla; confers resistance to ampicillin, carbenicillin, and related antibiotics
   7376..7480    -  promoter       AmpR promoter: bla
