[The description below was written by a language model from this plasmid's Addgene catalogue record and pLannotate feature annotations shown in this document.]
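Description:
pcDNA3-Venus-cpVenus-FLARE-CKAR(T/A) is a mammalian expression plasmid of about 7.5 kb built on the Invitrogen pcDNA3 backbone. It encodes a phosphorylation-dead control version of the Venus-cpVenus-FLARE-CKAR biosensor. It is propagated in E. coli as a high-copy plasmid through a ColE1/pUC-type origin with ampicillin selection (AmpR). An SV40 promoter-driven neo cassette with an SV40 poly(A) signal allows G418 selection in transfected mammalian cells. An f1 origin and flanking T7 and SP6 phage promoters are also present, as is usual for this backbone.

The roughly 2 kb insert sits between BamHI and EcoRI sites, under the CMV enhancer/promoter and upstream of the bGH polyadenylation signal. A backbone-derived N-terminal leader supplies 6xHis, T7 gene 10 leader and Xpress epitope tags. These are followed by a Venus yellow fluorescent protein, a fragment of S. cerevisiae RAD53, a short unannotated stretch that presumably holds the substrate sequence, and a C-terminal circularly permuted Venus (recorded as cpVenus[E172] and annotated by similarity as cp173Venus). In kinase activity reporters of this design, the yeast-derived domain generally acts as a phosphoamino-acid-binding module. It engages the phosphorylated substrate peptide and changes the relative arrangement of the two fluorophores. Because both fluorophores are Venus variants, the sensor belongs to a single-color ratiometric reporter family for live-cell signaling.

In this construct the target threonine in the substrate domain is mutated to alanine, so the reporter should not respond to its kinase. The record does not name that kinase. The plasmid serves as the negative control alongside the wild-type biosensor, letting users separate phosphorylation-dependent signal changes from nonspecific ones.
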