Addgene plasmid #123344: pcDNA3-Venus-cpVenus-FLARE-CKAR(T/A)
Purpose: Negative control mutant for Venus-cpVenus-FLARE-CKAR biosensor.
Depositing lab: Jin Zhang. Depositing organization: University of California, San Diego (UCSD). Publication: Single-color, ratiometric biosensors for detecting signaling activities in live cells. Ross BL, Tenner B, Markwardt ML, Zviman A, Shi G, Kerr JP, Snell NE, McFarland JJ, Mauban JR, Ward CW, Rizzo MA, Zhang J. eLife. 2018 Jul 3;7. pii: 35458. doi: 10.7554/eLife.35458 PubMed 29968564.
Backbone
  Vector backbone: pcDNA3
  Backbone manufacturer: Invitrogen
  Backbone size w/o insert (bp): 5517
  Total vector size (bp): 7512
  Vector type: Mammalian Expression
  Selectable markers: Neomycin (select with G418)
Growth in bacteria
  Bacterial resistance: Ampicillin, 100 μg/mL
  Growth temperature: 37°C
  Growth strain: DH5alpha
  Copy number: High Copy
Gene/Insert
  Gene/Insert name: Venus-cpVenus-FLARE-CKAR(T/A)
  Species: S. cerevisiae (budding yeast), Synthetic
  Insert size (bp): 1995
  Mutation: Target Thr residue in substrate domain mutated to Ala.
  Promoter: CMV
  Tag / fusion protein: Venus (N terminal on insert); cpVenus[E172] (C terminal on insert); 6xHIS (N terminal on backbone); T7 tag (gene 10 leader) (N terminal on backbone); Xpress (TM) tag (N terminal on backbone)
  Cloning method: Restriction Enzyme; 5′ cloning site BamHI (not destroyed); 3′ cloning site EcoRI (not destroyed)
  Sequencing primers: 5′ CMV forward; 3′ BGH reverse
Terms and licenses: Academic/Nonprofit Terms; Industry Terms: Not Available to Industry
How to cite: pcDNA3-Venus-cpVenus-FLARE-CKAR(T/A) was a gift from Jin Zhang (Addgene plasmid # 123344 ; http://n2t.net/addgene:123344 ; RRID:Addgene_123344)
